Addgene plasmid #166936: pH-01
Purpose: Reverse Ptac promoter part (H)
Depositing lab: Thomas Gorochowski. Depositing organization: University of Bristol. Publication: Harnessing the central dogma for stringent multi-level control of gene expression. Greco FV, Pandi A, Erb TJ, Grierson CS, Gorochowski TE. Nat Commun. 2021 Mar 19;12(1):1738. doi: 10.1038/s41467-021-21995-7. PubMed 33741937.
Backbone
  Vector backbone: pMA
  Backbone manufacturer: GeneArt
  Backbone size w/o insert (bp): 2456
  Total vector size (bp): 2606
  Vector type: Bacterial Expression, Synthetic Biology
Growth in bacteria
  Bacterial resistance: Ampicillin, 100 μg/mL
  Growth temperature: 37°C
  Growth strain: DH5alpha
  Copy number: High Copy
Gene/Insert
  Gene/Insert name: PTAC promoter - Block H- Flanked by BsaI restriction sites. (alt name: PTAC)
  Species: Synthetic
  Cloning method: Unknown
  Sequencing primers: 5′ TTGTAAAACGACGGCCAG; 3′ CATGGTCATAGCTGTTTCC
Resource information
  A portion of this plasmid was derived from a plasmid made by: GeneArt- Thermo Fisher
Terms and licenses: Academic/Nonprofit Terms; Industry Terms: Not Available to Industry
How to cite: pH-01 was a gift from Thomas Gorochowski (Addgene plasmid # 166936 ; http://n2t.net/addgene:166936 ; RRID:Addgene_166936)
