[The description below was written by a language model from this plasmid's Addgene catalogue record and pLannotate feature annotations shown in this document.]
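Description:
pH-01 is a small, high-copy bacterial part plasmid built on the GeneArt pMA gene-synthesis backbone and catalogued as a bacterial expression/synthetic biology vector. It is maintained in E. coli through a ColE1/pUC-type origin of replication and selected with ampicillin through a β-lactamase (AmpR) gene driven by its native bla promoter. The feature table also picks up backbone remnants typical of such cloning vectors: a lacZα fragment, a partial M13 origin and a T7 promoter. These do not appear to play a role in the function of the part.

The payload is a short synthetic insert described as "Block H", a tac promoter part in reverse orientation, flanked by BsaI restriction sites. The annotation identifies the tac promoter, a strong hybrid of the trp and lacUV5 promoters, immediately followed by a symmetric lac operator. This operator is optimised for tight binding of the lac repressor, so transcription from the part should be repressed by LacI and induced with IPTG. Because BsaI is a type IIS enzyme, the flanking sites allow the block to be excised with defined overhangs and joined with other parts in Golden Gate-style assemblies, where this piece supplies an inducible promoter pointing in the opposite direction to its neighbours.

Very short matches to lacI, cpCitrine and an RSF origin lie next to the promoter. They are fragments only, not functional genes, and may be linker or junction sequences or chance hits. The sequenced record is 2,509 nt, slightly shorter than the 2,606 bp listed in the catalogue. The record does not state the cloning method.
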