Features (pLannotate 1.2.2; 11 found; start..end, strand, type, name):
    580..1168    +  rep_origin     ori: high-copy-number ColE1/pMB1/pBR322/pUC origin of replication
   1246..1286    +  rep_origin     RSF ori (fragment): Plasmids containing the RSF 1030 origin of replication can be propagated in E. coli cells that contain additional plasmids with compatible origins.
   1323..1370    +  CDS            lacI (fragment): lac repressor; lacI; The lac repressor binds to the lac operator to inhibit transcription in E. coli. This inhibition can be relieved by adding lactose or isopropyl-β-D-thiogalactopyranoside (IPTG).
   1401..1481    -  CDS            cpCitrine (fragment): cpCitrine is a basic (constitutively fluorescent) green/yellow fluorescent protein published in 2001, derived from Aequorea victoria.
   1486..1514    +  promoter       tac promoter: strong E. coli promoter; hybrid between the trp and lac UV5 promoters
   1520..1539    -  protein_bind   lac operator (symmetric): The lac repressor binds to the lac operator to inhibit transcription in E. coli. This inhibition can be relieved by adding lactose or isopropyl-β-D-thiogalactopyranoside (IPTG). The symmetric lac operator was optimized for tight binding of lac repressor. lac repressor encoded by lacI
   1592..1610    -  promoter       T7 promoter: promoter for bacteriophage T7 RNA polymerase
   1619..1775    +  CDS            lacZα (fragment): LacZα fragment of β-galactosidase; lacZ fragment
   1796..1927    +  rep_origin     M13 ori (fragment): M13 bacteriophage origin of replication; arrow indicates direction of (+) strand synthesis
   1953..2057    +  promoter       AmpR promoter: bla
   2058..409     +  CDS            AmpR (across the origin): β-lactamase; bla; confers resistance to ampicillin, carbenicillin, and related antibiotics
>Addgene plasmid #166936 | pH-01 | addgene full sequence | sequence record 333656 | Addgene NGS Result
CAACATGGGGGATCATGTAACTCGCCTTGATCGTTGGGAACCGGAGCTGAATGAAGCCATACCAAACGAC
GAGCGTGACACCACGATGCCTGTAGCAATGGCAACAACGTTGCGCAAACTATTAACTGGCGAACTACTTA
CTCTAGCTTCCCGGCAACAATTAATAGACTGGATGGAGGCGGATAAAGTTGCAGGACCACTTCTGCGCTC
GGCCCTTCCGGCTGGCTGGTTTATTGCTGATAAATCTGGAGCCGGTGAGCGTGGTTCTCGCGGTATCATT
GCAGCACTGGGGCCAGATGGTAAGCCCTCCCGTATCGTAGTTATCTACACGACGGGGAGTCAGGCAACTA
TGGATGAACGAAATAGACAGATCGCTGAGATAGGTGCCTCACTGATTAAGCATTGGTAACTGTCAGACCA
AGTTTACTCATATATACTTTAGATTGATTTAAAACTTCATTTTTAATTTAAAAGGATCTAGGTGAAGATC
CTTTTTGATAATCTCATGACCAAAATCCCTTAACGTGAGTTTTCGTTCCACTGAGCGTCAGACCCCGTAG
AAAAGATCAAAGGATCTTCTTGAGATCCTTTTTTTCTGCGCGTAATCTGCTGCTTGCAAACAAAAAAACC
ACCGCTACCAGCGGTGGTTTGTTTGCCGGATCAAGAGCTACCAACTCTTTTTCCGAAGGTAACTGGCTTC
AGCAGAGCGCAGATACCAAATACTGTTCTTCTAGTGTAGCCGTAGTTAGGCCACCACTTCAAGAACTCTG
TAGCACCGCCTACATACCTCGCTCTGCTAATCCTGTTACCAGTGGCTGCTGCCAGTGGCGATAAGTCGTG
TCTTACCGGGTTGGACTCAAGACGATAGTTACCGGATAAGGCGCAGCGGTCGGGCTGAACGGGGGGTTCG
TGCACACAGCCCAGCTTGGAGCGAACGACCTACACCGAACTGAGATACCTACAGCGTGAGCTATGAGAAA
GCGCCACGCTTCCCGAAGGGAGAAAGGCGGACAGGTATCCGGTAAGCGGCAGGGTCGGAACAGGAGAGCG
CACGAGGGAGCTTCCAGGGGGAAACGCCTGGTATCTTTATAGTCCTGTCGGGTTTCGCCACCTCTGACTT
GAGCGTCGATTTTTGTGATGCTCGTCAGGGGGGCGGAGCCTATGGAAAAACGCCAGCAACGCGGCCTTTT
TACGGTTCCTGGCCTTTTGCTGGCCTTTTGCTCATTAGGCACCCCAGGCTTTACCCGAACGACCGAGCGC
AGCGAGTCAGTGAGCGAGGAAGCGGAGAGCGCCCAATACGCAAGGAAACAGCTATGACCATGTTAATGCA
GCTGGCACGACAGGTTTCCCGACTGGAAAGCGGGCAGTGAGCGGAAGGCCCATGAGGCCCAGAGGGTACC
ATGACCATTAACGTCCCCATCCAACTCAACCAAGATGGGTACAACGCCTGTAAACAGCTCCTCTCCTTTA
CTGGTCTCAGGCATGTTGACAATTAATCATCGGCTCGTATAATGTGTGGAATTGTGAGCGCTCACAATTA
GTATGAGACCGAGCTCGTTGATGCGGCCTTGACGGCCTTCCGCCAATTCGCCCTATAGTGAGTCGTATTA
CGTCGCGCTCACTGGCCGTCGTTTTACAACGTCGTGACTGGGAAAACCCTGGCGTTACCCAACTTAATCG
CCTTGCAGCACATCCCCCTTTCGCCAGCTGGCGTAATAGCGAAGAGGCCCGCACCGAAACGCCCTTCCCA
ACAGTTGCGCAGCCTGAATGGCGAATGGGAGCGCCCTGTAGCGGCCACTCAACCCTATCTCGGTCTATTC
TTTTGATTTATAAGGGATTTTGCCGATTTCGGCCTATTGGTTAAAAAATGAGCTGATTTAACAAAAATTT
AACGCGAATTTTAACAAAATATTAACGCTTACAATTTAGGTGGCACTTTTCGGGGAAATGTGCGCGGAAC
CCCTATTTGTTTATTTTTCTAAATACATTCAAATATGTATCCGCTCATGAGACAATAACCCTGATAAATG
CTTCAATAATATTGAAAAAGGAAGAGTATGAGTATTCAACATTTCCGTGTCGCCCTTATTCCCTTTTTTG
CGGCATTTTGCCTTCCTGTTTTTGCTCACCCAGAAACGCTGGTGAAAGTAAAAGATGCTGAAGATCAGTT
GGGTGCACGAGTGGGTTACATCGAACTGGATCTCAACAGCGGTAAGATCCTTGAGAGTTTTCGCCCCGAA
GAACGTTTTCCAATGATGAGCACTTTTAAAGTTCTGCTATGTGGCGCGGTATTATCCCGTATTGACGCCG
GGCAAGAGCAACTCGGTCGCCGCATACACTATTCTCAGAATGACTTGGTTGAGTACTCACCAGTCACAGA
AAAGCATCTTACGGATGGCATGACAGTAAGAGAATTATGCAGTGCTGCCATAACCATGAGTGATAACACT
GCGGCCAACTTACTTCTGACAACGATCGGAGGACCGAAGGAGCTAACCGCTTTTTTGCA
