>Addgene plasmid #166936 | pH-01 | depositor partial sequence | sequence record 324738 | pH-01 sequence 78 bps
GGTCTCATACTAATTGTGAGCGCTCACAATTCCACACATTATACGAGCCGATGATTAATTGTCAACATGC
CTGAGACC
